Addgene plasmid #139807: pFUW-tetO-IKZF1
Purpose: doxycycline-inducible expression of Human IKZF1 in mammalian cells
Depositing lab: Filipe Pereira. Depositing organization: Lund University. Publication: Direct reprogramming of fibroblasts into antigen-presenting dendritic cells. Rosa FF, Pires CF, Kurochkin I, Ferreira AG, Gomes AM, Palma LG, Shaiv K, Solanas L, Azenha C, Papatsenko D, Schulz O, Reis e Sousa C, Pereira CF. Sci Immunol. 2018 Dec 7;3(30). pii: 3/30/eaau4292. doi: 10.1126/sciimmunol.aau4292. PubMed 30530727.
Backbone
  Vector backbone: pFUW-tetO
  Vector type: Mammalian Expression, Lentiviral
Growth in bacteria
  Bacterial resistance: Ampicillin, 100 μg/mL
  Growth temperature: 37°C
  Growth strain: NEB Stable
  Copy number: High Copy
Gene/Insert
  Gene/Insert name: Ikzf1
  Species: H. sapiens (human)
  Insert size (bp): 1548
  GenBank ID: NM_001220765.2
  Entrez Gene: IKZF1 (a.k.a. CVID13, Hs.54452, IK1, IKAROS, LYF1, LyF-1, PPP1R92, PRO0758, ZNFN1A1)
  Promoter: TRE-mCMV
  Cloning method: Restriction Enzyme; 5′ cloning site EcoRI (unknown if destroyed); 3′ cloning site EcoRI (unknown if destroyed)
  Sequencing primers: 5′ TCCACGCTGTTTTGACCTCC
Terms and licenses: Academic/Nonprofit Terms; Industry Terms: Not Available to Industry
How to cite: pFUW-tetO-IKZF1 was a gift from Filipe Pereira (Addgene plasmid # 139807 ; http://n2t.net/addgene:139807 ; RRID:Addgene_139807)
