[The description below was written by a language model from this plasmid's Addgene catalogue record and pLannotate feature annotations shown in this document.]
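Description:
pFUW-tetO-IKZF1 is a 9.8 kb HIV-1-based lentiviral transfer plasmid on the pFUW-tetO backbone, built for doxycycline-inducible expression of human IKZF1 (IKAROS) in mammalian cells. It is propagated in E. coli as a high-copy plasmid through a ColE1/pUC-type origin with ampicillin selection. The backbone also carries an f1 origin and, outside the viral genome, an SV40/EM7-driven bleomycin/Zeocin resistance cassette with an SV40 polyadenylation signal.

Viral genomic RNA is transcribed in packaging cells from a CMV enhancer/promoter fused to a truncated 5' LTR. This is followed by the Ψ packaging signal with a gag fragment, the Rev response element for Rev-dependent nuclear export, and the cPPT/CTS element. The 3' end is annotated as a second truncated LTR followed by a bGH polyadenylation signal. This layout is typical of third-generation, Tat-independent vectors, and packaging functions have to be supplied in trans.

The expression cassette places seven tetO repeats (the tetracycline response element) upstream of a minimal CMV promoter, so transcription requires a tetracycline-controlled transactivator. The plasmid does not encode one, so it has to be provided separately, along with doxycycline. The IKZF1 coding sequence, a 1,548 bp insert cloned at EcoRI sites, is followed by a WPRE that enhances transcript stability and expression. The annotation matches most of this insert to the IKZF1 protein, and no tag or reporter is annotated. IKZF1 is a zinc-finger transcription regulator of haematopoietic and lymphocyte differentiation. The associated publication concerns direct reprogramming of fibroblasts into antigen-presenting dendritic cells, which suggests the construct was used to deliver inducible transcription factors in such reprogramming experiments.
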