Features (pLannotate 1.2.2; 32 found; start..end, strand, type, name):
    114..214     +  CDS            Rev (fragment): human immunodeficiency virus 1 (HIV-1) Rev protein; rev; enhances nuclear export of unspliced and incompletely spliced viral mRNAs
    264..381     +  misc_feature   cPPT/CTS: central polypurine tract and central termination sequence of HIV-1
    438..708     +  protein_bind   tetracycline response element: contains seven copies of the tetracycline operator tetO tetracycline repressor TetR
    719..736     +  misc_feature   MCS (fragment): pUC18/19 multiple cloning site
    741..779     +  promoter       minimal CMV promoter: human cytomegalovirus (CMV) immediate early promoter
    879..2309    +  CDS            IKZF1 (fragment): IKZF1_HUMAN - Also known as IK1, IKAROS, LYF1, ZNFN1A1. Experimental evidence at protein level: Swiss-Prot protein existence level 1. Transcription regulator of hematopoietic cell differentiation (PubMed:17934067). Binds gamma-satellite DNA (PubMed:17135265, PubMed:19141594). Plays a role in the development of lymphocytes, B- and T-cells. Binds and activates the enhancer (delta-A element) of the CD3-delta gene. Repressor of the TDT (fikzfterminal deoxynucleotidyltransferase) gene during thymocyte differentiation. Regulates transcription through association with both HDAC-dependent and HDAC-ind
   2313..2337    +  misc_feature   MCS (fragment): pBluescript multiple cloning site
   2337..2925    +  misc_feature   WPRE: woodchuck hepatitis virus posttranscriptional regulatory element
   2862..3443    +  CDS            nef (fragment): NEF_HV1H2 - Experimental evidence at protein level: Swiss-Prot protein existence level 1. Extracellular Nef protein targets CD4(+) T-lymphocytes for apoptosis by interacting with CXCR4 surface receptors. From Human immunodeficiency virus type 1 group M subtype B (isolate HXB2) (HIV-1).
   3450..3630    +  LTR            5' LTR (truncated): truncated 5' long terminal repeat (LTR) from HIV-1
   3662..3886    +  polyA_signal   bGH poly(A) signal: bovine growth hormone polyadenylation signal
   3890..3911    +  promoter       SV40 promoter (fragment): SV40 enhancer and early promoter
   3932..4360    +  rep_origin     f1 ori (sequence partly withheld): f1 bacteriophage origin of replication; arrow indicates direction of (+) strand synthesis
   4374..4703    +  promoter       SV40 promoter: SV40 enhancer and early promoter
   4751..4798    +  promoter       EM7 promoter: synthetic bacterial promoter&nbsp
   4817..5191    +  CDS            BleoR: antibiotic-binding protein; Sh ble from Streptoalloteichus hindustanus; confers resistance to bleomycin, phleomycin, and Zeocin™
   5201..5326    +  CDS            ble (fragment): BLE_KLEPN - Experimental evidence at protein level: Swiss-Prot protein existence level 1. Binding protein with a strong affinity to the bleomycin family of antibiotics. Binds to CL990; an antimitotic-antibiotic compound. From Klebsiella pneumoniae.
   5321..5442    +  polyA_signal   SV40 poly(A) signal: SV40 polyadenylation signal
   5515..5531    -  protein_bind   lac operator: The lac repressor binds to the lac operator to inhibit transcription in E. coli. This inhibition can be relieved by adding lactose or isopropyl-β-D-thiogalactopyranoside (IPTG). lac repressor encoded by lacI
   5539..5569    -  promoter       lac promoter: promoter for the E. coli lac operon
   5584..5605    -  protein_bind   CAP binding site: CAP binding activates transcription in the presence of cAMP. E. coli catabolite activator protein
   5618..5710    -  CDS            lacI (fragment): lac repressor; lacI; The lac repressor binds to the lac operator to inhibit transcription in E. coli. This inhibition can be relieved by adding lactose or isopropyl-β-D-thiogalactopyranoside (IPTG).
   5893..6481    -  rep_origin     ori: high-copy-number ColE1/pMB1/pBR322/pUC origin of replication
   6652..7512    -  CDS            AmpR: β-lactamase; bla; confers resistance to ampicillin, carbenicillin, and related antibiotics
   7513..7617    -  promoter       AmpR promoter: bla
   7676..7728    -  misc_feature   bom (fragment): basis of mobility region from pBR322
   7883..8262    +  enhancer       CMV enhancer: human cytomegalovirus immediate early enhancer
   8263..8462    +  promoter       CMV promoter: human cytomegalovirus (CMV) immediate early promoter
   8480..8660    +  LTR            5' LTR (truncated): truncated 5' long terminal repeat (LTR) from HIV-1
   8707..8832    +  misc_feature   HIV-1 Ψ: packaging signal of human immunodeficiency virus type 1
   8816..9179    +  CDS            HIV-1 gag (fragment): gag protein from human immunodeficiency virus 1; gag
   9325..9558    +  misc_feature   RRE: The Rev response element (RRE) of HIV-1 allows for Rev-dependent mRNA export from the nucleus to the cytoplasm.
>Addgene plasmid #139807 | pFUW-tetO-IKZF1 | addgene full sequence | sequence record 291883 | Addgene NGS Result
ATATAAAATTATTCATAATGATAGTAGGAGGCTTGGTAGGTTTAAGAATAGTTTTTGCTGTACTTTCTAT
AGTGAATAGAGTTAGGCAGGGATATTCACCATTATCGTTTCAGACCCACCTCCCAACCCCGAGGGGACCC
GACAGGCCCGAAGGAATAGAAGAAGAAGGTGGAGAGAGAGACAGAGACAGATCCATTCGATTAGTGAACG
GATCGGCACTGCGTGCGCCAATTCTGCAGACAAATGGCAGTATTCATCCACAATTTTAAAAGAAAAGGGG
GGATTGGGGGGTACAGTGCAGGGGAAAGAATAGTAGACATAATAGCAACAGACATACAAACTAAAGAATT
ACAAAAACAAATTACAAAAATTCAAAATTTTCGGGTTTATTACAGGGACAGCAGAGATCCAGTTTGGTTA
GATCTCGAGTTTACCACTCCCTATCAGTGATAGAGAAAAGTGAAAGTCGAGTTTACCACTCCCTATCAGT
GATAGAGAAAAGTGAAAGTCGAGTTTACCACTCCCTATCAGTGATAGAGAAAAGTGAAAGTCGAGTTTAC
CACTCCCTATCAGTGATAGAGAAAAGTGAAAGTCGAGTTTACCACTCCCTATCAGTGATAGAGAAAAGTG
AAAGTCGAGTTTACCACTCCCTATCAGTGATAGAGAAAAGTGAAAGTCGAGTTTACCACTCCCTATCAGT
GATAGAGAAAAGTGAAAGTCGAGCTCGGTACCCGGGTCGAGGTAGGCGTGTACGGTGGGAGGCCTATATA
AGCAGAGCTCGTTTAGTGAACCGTCAGATCGCCTGGAGACGCCATCCACGCTGTTTTGACCTCCATAGAA
GACACCGGGACCGATCCAGCCTCCGCGGCCCCGAATTCATGGATGCTGATGAGGGTCAAGACATGTCCCA
AGTTTCAGGGAAGGAAAGCCCCCCTGTAAGCGATACTCCAGATGAGGGCGATGAGCCCATGCCGATCCCC
GAGGACCTCTCCACCACCTCGGGAGGACAGCAAAGCTCCAAGAGTGACAGAGTCGTGGCCAGTAATGTTA
AAGTAGAGACTCAGAGTGATGAAGAGAATGGGCGTGCCTGTGAAATGAATGGGGAAGAATGTGCGGAGGA
TTTACGAATGCTTGATGCCTCGGGAGAGAAAATGAATGGCTCCCACAGGGACCAAGGCAGCTCGGCTTTG
TCGGGAGTTGGAGGCATTCGACTTCCTAACGGAAAACTAAAGTGTGATATCTGTGGGATCATTTGCATCG
GGCCCAATGTGCTCATGGTTCACAAAAGAAGCCACACTGGAGAACGGCCCTTCCAGTGCAATCAGTGCGG
GGCCTCATTCACCCAGAAGGGCAACCTGCTCCGGCACATCAAGCTGCATTCCGGGGAGAAGCCCTTCAAA
TGCCACCTCTGCAACTACGCCTGCCGCCGGAGGGACGCCCTCACTGGCCACCTGAGGACGCACTCCGTCA
TTAAAGAAGAAACTAATCACAGTGAAATGGCAGAAGACCTGTGCAAGATAGGATCAGAGAGATCTCTCGT
GCTGGACAGACTAGCAAGTAACGTCGCCAAACGTAAGAGCTCTATGCCTCAGAAATTTCTTGGGGACAAG
GGCCTGTCCGACACGCCCTACGACAGCAGCGCCAGCTACGAGAAGGAGAACGAAATGATGAAGTCCCACG
TGATGGACCAAGCCATCAACAACGCCATCAACTACCTGGGGGCCGAGTCCCTGCGCCCGCTGGTGCAGAC
GCCCCCGGGCGGTTCCGAGGTGGTCCCGGTCATCAGCCCGATGTACCAGCTGCACAAGCCGCTCGCGGAG
GGCACCCCGCGCTCCAACCACTCGGCCCAGGACAGCGCCGTGGAGAACCTGCTGCTGCTCTCCAAGGCCA
AGTTGGTGCCCTCGGAGCGCGAGGCGTCCCCGAGCAACAGCTGCCAAGACTCCACGGACACCGAGAGCAA
CAACGAGGAGCAGCGCAGCGGTCTCATCTACCTGACCAACCACATCGCCCCGCACGCGCGCAACGGGCTG
TCGCTCAAGGAGGAGCACCGCGCCTACGACCTGCTGCGCGCCGCCTCCGAGAACTCGCAGGACGCGCTCC
GCGTGGTCAGCACCAGCGGGGAGCAGATGAAGGTGTACAAGTGCGAACACTGCCGGGTGCTCTTCCTGGA
TCACGTCATGTACACCATCCACATGGGCTGCCACGGCTTCCGTGATCCTTTTGAGTGCAACATGTGCGGC
TACCACAGCCAGGACCGGTACGAGTTCTCGTCGCACATAACGCGAGGGGAGCACCGCTTCCACATGAGCT
AAGAATTCGATATCAAGCTTATCGATAATCAACCTCTGGATTACAAAATTTGTGAAAGATTGACTGGTAT
TCTTAACTATGTTGCTCCTTTTACGCTATGTGGATACGCTGCTTTAATGCCTTTGTATCATGCTATTGCT
TCCCGTATGGCTTTCATTTTCTCCTCCTTGTATAAATCCTGGTTGCTGTCTCTTTATGAGGAGTTGTGGC
CCGTTGTCAGGCAACGTGGCGTGGTGTGCACTGTGTTTGCTGACGCAACCCCCACTGGTTGGGGCATTGC
CACCACCTGTCAGCTCCTTTCCGGGACTTTCGCTTTCCCCCTCCCTATTGCCACGGCGGAACTCATCGCC
GCCTGCCTTGCCCGCTGCTGGACAGGGGCTCGGCTGTTGGGCACTGACAATTCCGTGGTGTTGTCGGGGA
AATCATCGTCCTTTCCTTGGCTGCTCGCCTGTGTTGCCACCTGGATTCTGCGCGGGACGTCCTTCTGCTA
CGTCCCTTCGGCCCTCAATCCAGCGGACCTTCCTTCCCGCGGCCTGCTGCCGGCTCTGCGGCCTCTTCCG
CGTCTTCGCCTTCGCCCTCAGACGAGTCGGATCTCCCTTTGGGCCGCCTCCCCGCATCGATACCGTCGAC
CTCGAGACCTAGAAAAACATGGAGCAATCACAAGTAGCAATACAGCAGCTACCAATGCTGATTGTGCCTG
GCTAGAAGCACAAGAGGAGGAGGAGGTGGGTTTTCCAGTCACACCTCAGGTACCTTTAAGACCAATGACT
TACAAGGCAGCTGTAGATCTTAGCCACTTTTTAAAAGAAAAGGGGGGACTGGAAGGGCTAATTCACTCCC
AACGAAGACAAGATATCCTTGATCTGTGGATCTACCACACACAAGGCTACTTCCCTGATTGGCAGAACTA
CACACCAGGGCCAGGGATCAGATATCCACTGACCTTTGGATGGTGCTACAAGCTAGTACCAGTTGAGCAA
GAGAAGGTAGAAGAAGCCAATGAAGGAGAGAACACCCGCTTGTTACACCCTGTGAGCCTGCATGGGATGG
ATGACCCGGAGAGAGAAGTATTAGAGTGGAGGTTTGACAGCCGCCTAGCATTTCATCACATGGCCCGAGA
GCTGCATCCGGACTGTACTGGGTCTCTCTGGTTAGACCAGATCTGAGCCTGGGAGCTCTCTGGCTAACTA
GGGAACCCACTGCTTAAGCCTCAATAAAGCTTGCCTTGAGTGCTTCAAGTAGTGTGTGCCCGTCTGTTGT
GTGACTCTGGTAACTAGAGATCCCTCAGACCCTTTTAGTCAGTGTGGAAAATCTCTAGCAGGGCCCGTTT
AAACCCGCTGATCAGCCTCGACTGTGCCTTCTAGTTGCCAGCCATCTGTTGTTTGCCCCTCCCCCGTGCC
TTCCTTGACCCTGGAAGGTGCCACTCCCACTGTCCTTTCCTAATAAAATGAGGAAATTGCATCGCATTGT
CTGAGTAGGTGTCATTCTATTCTGGGGGGTGGGGTGGGGCAGGACAGCAAGGGGGAGGATTGGGAAGACA
ATAGCAGGCATGCTGGGGATGCGGTGGGCTCTATGGCTTCTGAGGCGGAAAGAACCAGCTGGGGCTCTAG
GGGGTATCCCC
[124 nt withheld, positions 3932-4055]
C
[91 nt withheld, positions 4057-4147]
A
[49 nt withheld, positions 4149-4197]
CCTTTGACGTTGGAGTCCACGTTCTTT
[37 nt withheld, positions 4225-4261]
ACCCTATCTCGGTCTATTCTTTTGATTTATAAGGGATTTTGCCGATTTCGGCCTATTGGTTAAAAAATGA
GCTGATTTAACAAAAATTTAACGCGAATTAATTCTGTGGAATGTGTGTCAGTTAGGGTGTGGAAAGTCCC
CAGGCTCCCCAGCAGGCAGAAGTATGCAAAGCATGCATCTCAATTAGTCAGCAACCAGGTGTGGAAAGTC
CCCAGGCTCCCCAGCAGGCAGAAGTATGCAAAGCATGCATCTCAATTAGTCAGCAACCATAGTCCCGCCC
CTAACTCCGCCCATCCCGCCCCTAACTCCGCCCAGTTCCGCCCATTCTCCGCCCCATGGCTGACTAATTT
TTTTTATTTATGCAGAGGCCGAGGCCGCCTCTGCCTCTGAGCTATTCCAGAAGTAGTGAGGAGGCTTTTT
TGGAGGCCTAGGCTTTTGCAAAAAGCTCCCGGGAGCTTGTATATCCATTTTCGGATCTGATCAGCACGTG
TTGACAATTAATCATCGGCATAGTATATCGGCATAGTATAATACGACAAGGTGAGGAACTAAACCATGGC
CAAGTTGACCAGTGCCGTTCCGGTGCTCACCGCGCGCGACGTCGCCGGAGCGGTCGAGTTCTGGACCGAC
CGGCTCGGGTTCTCCCGGGACTTCGTGGAGGACGACTTCGCCGGTGTGGTCCGGGACGACGTGACCCTGT
TCATCAGCGCGGTCCAGGACCAGGTGGTGCCGGACAACACCCTGGCCTGGGTGTGGGTGCGCGGCCTGGA
CGAGCTGTACGCCGAGTGGTCGGAGGTCGTGTCCACGAACTTCCGGGACGCCTCCGGGCCGGCCATGACC
GAGATCGGCGAGCAGCCGTGGGGGCGGGAGTTCGCCCTGCGCGACCCGGCCGGCAACTGCGTGCACTTCG
TGGCCGAGGAGCAGGACTGACACGTGCTACGAGATTTCGATTCCACCGCCGCCTTCTATGAAAGGTTGGG
CTTCGGAATCGTTTTCCGGGACGCCGGCTGGATGATCCTCCAGCGCGGGGATCTCATGCTGGAGTTCTTC
GCCCACCCCAACTTGTTTATTGCAGCTTATAATGGTTACAAATAAAGCAATAGCATCACAAATTTCACAA
ATAAAGCATTTTTTTCACTGCATTCTAGTTGTGGTTTGTCCAAACTCATCAATGTATCTTATCATGTCTG
TATACCGTCGACCTCTAGCTAGAGCTTGGCGTAATCATGGTCATAGCTGTTTCCTGTGTGAAATTGTTAT
CCGCTCACAATTCCACACAACATACGAGCCGGAAGCATAAAGTGTAAAGCCTGGGGTGCCTAATGAGTGA
GCTAACTCACATTAATTGCGTTGCGCTCACTGCCCGCTTTCCAGTCGGGAAACCTGTCGTGCCAGCTGCA
TTAATGAATCGGCCAACGCGCGGGGAGAGGCGGTTTGCGTATTGGGCGCTCTTCCGCTTCCTCGCTCACT
GACTCGCTGCGCTCGGTCGTTCGGCTGCGGCGAGCGGTATCAGCTCACTCAAAGGCGGTAATACGGTTAT
CCACAGAATCAGGGGATAACGCAGGAAAGAACATGTGAGCAAAAGGCCAGCAAAAGGCCAGGAACCGTAA
AAAGGCCGCGTTGCTGGCGTTTTTCCATAGGCTCCGCCCCCCTGACGAGCATCACAAAAATCGACGCTCA
AGTCAGAGGTGGCGAAACCCGACAGGACTATAAAGATACCAGGCGTTTCCCCCTGGAAGCTCCCTCGTGC
GCTCTCCTGTTCCGACCCTGCCGCTTACCGGATACCTGTCCGCCTTTCTCCCTTCGGGAAGCGTGGCGCT
TTCTCATAGCTCACGCTGTAGGTATCTCAGTTCGGTGTAGGTCGTTCGCTCCAAGCTGGGCTGTGTGCAC
GAACCCCCCGTTCAGCCCGACCGCTGCGCCTTATCCGGTAACTATCGTCTTGAGTCCAACCCGGTAAGAC
ACGACTTATCGCCACTGGCAGCAGCCACTGGTAACAGGATTAGCAGAGCGAGGTATGTAGGCGGTGCTAC
AGAGTTCTTGAAGTGGTGGCCTAACTACGGCTACACTAGAAGAACAGTATTTGGTATCTGCGCTCTGCTG
AAGCCAGTTACCTTCGGAAAAAGAGTTGGTAGCTCTTGATCCGGCAAACAAACCACCGCTGGTAGCGGTG
GTTTTTTTGTTTGCAAGCAGCAGATTACGCGCAGAAAAAAAGGATCTCAAGAAGATCCTTTGATCTTTTC
TACGGGGTCTGACGCTCAGTGGAACGAAAACTCACGTTAAGGGATTTTGGTCATGAGATTATCAAAAAGG
ATCTTCACCTAGATCCTTTTAAATTAAAAATGAAGTTTTAAATCAATCTAAAGTATATATGAGTAAACTT
GGTCTGACAGTTACCAATGCTTAATCAGTGAGGCACCTATCTCAGCGATCTGTCTATTTCGTTCATCCAT
AGTTGCCTGACTCCCCGTCGTGTAGATAACTACGATACGGGAGGGCTTACCATCTGGCCCCAGTGCTGCA
ATGATACCGCGAGACCCACGCTCACCGGCTCCAGATTTATCAGCAATAAACCAGCCAGCCGGAAGGGCCG
AGCGCAGAAGTGGTCCTGCAACTTTATCCGCCTCCATCCAGTCTATTAATTGTTGCCGGGAAGCTAGAGT
AAGTAGTTCGCCAGTTAATAGTTTGCGCAACGTTGTTGCCATTGCTACAGGCATCGTGGTGTCACGCTCG
TCGTTTGGTATGGCTTCATTCAGCTCCGGTTCCCAACGATCAAGGCGAGTTACATGATCCCCCATGTTGT
GCAAAAAAGCGGTTAGCTCCTTCGGTCCTCCGATCGTTGTCAGAAGTAAGTTGGCCGCAGTGTTATCACT
CATGGTTATGGCAGCACTGCATAATTCTCTTACTGTCATGCCATCCGTAAGATGCTTTTCTGTGACTGGT
GAGTACTCAACCAAGTCATTCTGAGAATAGTGTATGCGGCGACCGAGTTGCTCTTGCCCGGCGTCAATAC
GGGATAATACCGCGCCACATAGCAGAACTTTAAAAGTGCTCATCATTGGAAAACGTTCTTCGGGGCGAAA
ACTCTCAAGGATCTTACCGCTGTTGAGATCCAGTTCGATGTAACCCACTCGTGCACCCAACTGATCTTCA
GCATCTTTTACTTTCACCAGCGTTTCTGGGTGAGCAAAAACAGGAAGGCAAAATGCCGCAAAAAAGGGAA
TAAGGGCGACACGGAAATGTTGAATACTCATACTCTTCCTTTTTCAATATTATTGAAGCATTTATCAGGG
TTATTGTCTCATGAGCGGATACATATTTGAATGTATTTAGAAAAATAAACAAATAGGGGTTCCGCGCACA
TTTCCCCGAAAAGTGCCACCTGACGTCGACGGATCGGGAGATCTCCCGATCCCCTATGGTGCACTCTCAG
TACAATCTGCTCTGATGCCGCATAGTTAAGCCAGTATCTGCTCCCTGCTTGTGTGTTGGAGGTCGCTGAG
TAGTGCGCGAGCAAAATTTAAGCTACAACAAGGCAAGGCTTGACCGACAATTGCATGAAGAATCTGCTTA
GGGTTAGGCGTTTTGCGCTGCTTCGCGATGTACGGGCCAGATATACGCGTTGACATTGATTATTGACTAG
TTATTAATAGTAATCAATTACGGGGTCATTAGTTCATAGCCCATATATGGAGTTCCGCGTTACATAACTT
ACGGTAAATGGCCCGCCTGGCTGACCGCCCAACGACCCCCGCCCATTGACGTCAATAATGACGTATGTTC
CCATAGTAACGCCAATAGGGACTTTCCATTGACGTCAATGGGTGGAGTATTTACGGTAAACTGCCCACTT
GGCAGTACATCAAGTGTATCATATGCCAAGTACGCCCCCTATTGACGTCAATGACGGTAAATGGCCCGCC
TGGCATTATGCCCAGTACATGACCTTATGGGACTTTCCTACTTGGCAGTACATCTACGTATTAGTCATCG
CTATTACCATGGTGATGCGGTTTTGGCAGTACATCAATGGGCGTGGATAGCGGTTTGACTCACGGGGATT
TCCAAGTCTCCACCCCATTGACGTCAATGGGAGTTTGTTTTGGCACCAAAATCAACGGGACTTTCCAAAA
TGTCGTAACAACTCCGCCCCATTGACGCAAATGGGCGGTAGGCGTGTACGGTGGGAGGTCTATATAAGCA
GCGCGTTTTGCCTGTACTGGGTCTCTCTGGTTAGACCAGATCTGAGCCTGGGAGCTCTCTGGCTAACTAG
GGAACCCACTGCTTAAGCCTCAATAAAGCTTGCCTTGAGTGCTTCAAGTAGTGTGTGCCCGTCTGTTGTG
TGACTCTGGTAACTAGAGATCCCTCAGACCCTTTTAGTCAGTGTGGAAAATCTCTAGCAGTGGCGCCCGA
ACAGGGACTTGAAAGCGAAAGGGAAACCAGAGGAGCTCTCTCGACGCAGGACTCGGCTTGCTGAAGCGCG
CACGGCAAGAGGCGAGGGGCGGCGACTGGTGAGTACGCCAAAAATTTTGACTAGCGGAGGCTAGAAGGAG
AGAGATGGGTGCGAGAGCGTCAGTATTAAGCGGGGGAGAATTAGATCGCGATGGGAAAAAATTCGGTTAA
GGCCAGGGGGAAAGAAAAAATATAAATTAAAACATATAGTATGGGCAAGCAGGGAGCTAGAACGATTCGC
AGTTAATCCTGGCCTGTTAGAAACATCAGAAGGCTGTAGACAAATACTGGGACAGCTACAACCATCCCTT
CAGACAGGATCAGAAGAACTTAGATCATTATATAATACAGTAGCAACCCTCTATTGTGTGCATCAAAGGA
TAGAGATAAAAGACACCAAGGAAGCTTTAGACAAGATAGAGGAAGAGCAAAACAAAAGTAAGACCACCGC
ACAGCAAGCGGCCGCTGATCTTCAGACCTGGAGGAGGAGATATGAGGGACAATTGGAGAAGTGAATTATA
TAAATATAAAGTAGTAAAAATTGAACCATTAGGAGTAGCACCCACCAAGGCAAAGAGAAGAGTGGTGCAG
AGAGAAAAAAGAGCAGTGGGAATAGGAGCTTTGTTCCTTGGGTTCTTGGGAGCAGCAGGAAGCACTATGG
GCGCAGCGTCAATGACGCTGACGGTACAGGCCAGACAATTATTGTCTGGTATAGTGCAGCAGCAGAACAA
TTTGCTGAGGGCTATTGAGGCGCAACAGCATCTGTTGCAACTCACAGTCTGGGGCATCAAGCAGCTCCAG
GCAAGAATCCTGGCTGTGGAAAGATACCTAAAGGATCAACAGCTCCTGGGGATTTGGGGTTGCTCTGGAA
AACTCATTTGCACCACTGCTGTGCCTTGGAATGCTAGTTGGAGTAATAAATCTCTGGAACAGATTTGGAA
TCACACGACCTGGATGGAGTGGGACAGAGAAATTAACAATTACACAAGCTTAATACACTCCTTAATTGAA
GAATCGCAAAACCAGCAAGAAAAGAATGAACAAGAATTATTGGAATTAGATAAATGGGCAAGTTTGTGGA
ATTGGTTTAACATAACAAATTGGCTGTGGT
